Addgene plasmid #18701: pEZYmyc-His
Purpose: (Empty Backbone) pcDNA3.1(-)/Myc-His B converted Gateway Destination vector for expressing C-terminal myc-His tagged fusion proteins in mammalian cells
Depositing lab: Yu-Zhu Zhang. Depositing organization: Illinois Institute of Technology. Publication: An in vitro recombination method to convert restriction- and ligation-independent expression vectors. Guo F, Chiang MY, Wang Y, Zhang YZ. Biotechnol J. 2008 Mar . 3(3):370-7. 10.1002/biot.200700170 PubMed 18064608.
Backbone
  Vector backbone: pcDNA3.1(-)/Myc-His B
  Backbone manufacturer: Invitrogen
  Backbone size (bp): 7755
  Modifications to backbone: Gateway cassette was inserted into original vector to create the pEZYmyc-His Gateway Destination vector
  Vector type: Mammalian Expression
  Selectable markers: Neomycin (select with G418)
Growth in bacteria
  Bacterial resistance: Chloramphenicol and Ampicillin, 25 & 100 μg/mL
  Growth temperature: 30°C
  Growth strain: DB3.1
  Growth instructions: E.coli strain DB3.1 @ 30C
  Copy number: Unknown
Gene/Insert
  Gene/Insert name: None
  Promoter: CMV
  Tag / fusion protein: Myc-His (C terminal on backbone)
  Cloning method: Restriction Enzyme; 5′ cloning site NotI (not destroyed); 3′ cloning site KpnI (not destroyed)
  Sequencing primers: 5′ CMV-F; 3′ BGH-rev
Terms and licenses: Academic/Nonprofit Terms; Industry Terms: Not Available to Industry
Depositor comments: pcDNA3.1(-)/myc-His B Gateway-compatible Destination vector. Combine with an Entry clone containing your gene of interest with the Gateway LR reaction to generate an expression clone containing an C-terminal myc-His tag.
How to cite: pEZYmyc-His was a gift from Yu-Zhu Zhang (Addgene plasmid # 18701 ; http://n2t.net/addgene:18701 ; RRID:Addgene_18701)
