[The description below was written by a language model from this plasmid's Addgene catalogue record and pLannotate feature annotations shown in this document.]
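Description:
pEZYmyc-His is an empty Gateway Destination vector for mammalian expression, made by inserting a Gateway cassette into the commercial pcDNA3.1(-)/Myc-His B backbone, giving a plasmid of about 7.75 kb. It replicates in E. coli from a high-copy ColE1/pUC-type origin and also carries an f1 origin. Bacterial selection uses ampicillin (backbone β-lactamase gene) together with chloramphenicol (CmR gene within the cassette). Because the cassette encodes the CcdB toxin, the unrecombined vector has to be maintained in a ccdB-tolerant strain, recorded here as DB3.1. For stable selection in mammalian cells, an SV40 early promoter drives the neomycin resistance gene, followed by an SV40 polyadenylation signal, allowing G418 selection.

The expression unit consists of the CMV immediate-early enhancer and promoter and a T7 promoter, then attR1, the ccdB/chloramphenicol resistance cassette (in reverse orientation) and attR2, followed by the backbone's C-terminal myc-His tag region and the bovine growth hormone polyadenylation signal. In an LR reaction with an Entry clone, the gene of interest replaces the segment between the attR sites. Loss of ccdB then provides counter-selection for recombinants in standard strains. The resulting clone expresses the protein under CMV control with a C-terminal myc-His fusion, useful for detection and purification.

The automated annotation picks up only a short stretch of the tag, labelled as a fragment of a composite His-containing tag, and does not mark the myc epitope. Several small hits (HIV LTR, dpnD, ble and lacI fragments) look like incidental matches rather than functional parts. The depositor and sequencing-derived records differ by one nucleotide in length and have the same feature layout.
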