Features (pLannotate 1.2.2; 27 found; start..end, strand, type, name):
     28..80      -  misc_feature   bom (fragment): basis of mobility region from pBR322
    235..614     +  enhancer       CMV enhancer: human cytomegalovirus immediate early enhancer
    615..818     +  promoter       CMV promoter: human cytomegalovirus (CMV) immediate early promoter
    814..847     +  LTR            5' LTR (truncated) (fragment): truncated 5' long terminal repeat (LTR) from HIV-1
    863..881     +  promoter       T7 promoter: promoter for bacteriophage T7 RNA polymerase
    950..1074    +  protein_bind   attR1: mutant version of attR; recombination site for the Gateway® LR reaction LR Clonase™
   1310..1462    -  CDS            dpnD (fragment): DPND_STRPN - Protein predicted: Swiss-Prot protein existence level 4. From Streptococcus pneumoniae serotype 4 (strain ATCC BAA-334 / TIGR4).
   1506..1808    -  CDS            ccdB: CCDB_ECOLI - Also known as G, letB, letD. Experimental evidence at protein level: Swiss-Prot protein existence level 1. Toxic component of a type II toxin-antitoxin (TA) system, functioning in plasmid maintainence. Responsible for the post- segregational killing (PSK) of plasmid-free cells, also referred to as a plasmid addiction system. Half-life of over 2 hours. Cell killing by CcdB is accompanied by filamentation, defects in chromosome and plasmid segregation, defects in cell division, formation of anucleate cells, decreased DNA synthesis and plasmid loss. Interferes with the activity of DN
   1813..1971    -  CDS            ccdA (fragment): CCDA_ECO57 - Also known as H, letA. Experimental evidence at protein level: Swiss-Prot protein existence level 1. Antitoxin component of a type II toxin-antitoxin (TA) system which inhibits the post-segregational killing (PSK) of plasmid-free cells, also referred to as a plasmid addiction system. Binds to and blocks the activity of CcdB; will also remove bound CcdB protein from the CcdB-GyrA complex by forming a CcdA-CcdB complex, a process termed rejuvenation. Functions as a transcriptional corepressor for the ccdAB operon, repression also requires CcdB (By similarity). From Escherichia coli
   2153..2812    -  CDS            CmR: chloramphenicol acetyltransferase; cat; confers resistance to chloramphenicol
   2813..2915    -  promoter       cat promoter: promoter of the E. coli cat gene encoding chloramphenicol acetyltransferase
   3093..3217    -  protein_bind   attR2: mutant version of attR; recombination site for the Gateway® LR reaction LR Clonase™
   3285..3302    +  CDS            capTEV™ (fragment): composite tag for in vivo biotinylation, TEV protease cleavage, and 6xHis tagging
   3352..3576    +  polyA_signal   bGH poly(A) signal: bovine growth hormone polyadenylation signal
   3580..3601    +  promoter       SV40 promoter (fragment): SV40 enhancer and early promoter
   3622..4050    +  rep_origin     f1 ori (sequence partly withheld): f1 bacteriophage origin of replication; arrow indicates direction of (+) strand synthesis
   4064..4393    +  promoter       SV40 promoter: SV40 enhancer and early promoter
   4460..5251    +  CDS            neo: KKA2_KLEPN - Also known as kan, nptII. Experimental evidence at protein level: Swiss-Prot protein existence level 1. Resistance to kanamycin, neomycin, paromomycin, ribostamycin, butirosin and gentamicin B. From Klebsiella pneumoniae.
   5275..5433    +  CDS            ble (fragment): BLE_KLEPN - Experimental evidence at protein level: Swiss-Prot protein existence level 1. Binding protein with a strong affinity to the bleomycin family of antibiotics. Binds to CL990; an antimitotic-antibiotic compound. From Klebsiella pneumoniae.
   5428..5549    +  polyA_signal   SV40 poly(A) signal: SV40 polyadenylation signal
   5622..5638    -  protein_bind   lac operator: The lac repressor binds to the lac operator to inhibit transcription in E. coli. This inhibition can be relieved by adding lactose or isopropyl-β-D-thiogalactopyranoside (IPTG). lac repressor encoded by lacI
   5646..5676    -  promoter       lac promoter: promoter for the E. coli lac operon
   5691..5712    -  protein_bind   CAP binding site: CAP binding activates transcription in the presence of cAMP. E. coli catabolite activator protein
   5725..5817    -  CDS            lacI (fragment): lac repressor; lacI; The lac repressor binds to the lac operator to inhibit transcription in E. coli. This inhibition can be relieved by adding lactose or isopropyl-β-D-thiogalactopyranoside (IPTG).
   6000..6588    -  rep_origin     ori: high-copy-number ColE1/pMB1/pBR322/pUC origin of replication
   6759..7619    -  CDS            AmpR: β-lactamase; bla; confers resistance to ampicillin, carbenicillin, and related antibiotics
   7620..7724    -  promoter       AmpR promoter: bla
>Addgene plasmid #18701 | pEZYmyc-His | depositor full sequence | sequence record 8829 | Author sequence
GACGGATCGGGAGATCTCCCGATCCCCTATGGTGCACTCTCAGTACAATCTGCTCTGATGCCGCATAGTT
AAGCCAGTATCTGCTCCCTGCTTGTGTGTTGGAGGTCGCTGAGTAGTGCGCGAGCAAAATTTAAGCTACA
ACAAGGCAAGGCTTGACCGACAATTGCATGAAGAATCTGCTTAGGGTTAGGCGTTTTGCGCTGCTTCGCG
ATGTACGGGCCAGATATACGCGTTGACATTGATTATTGACTAGTTATTAATAGTAATCAATTACGGGGTC
ATTAGTTCATAGCCCATATATGGAGTTCCGCGTTACATAACTTACGGTAAATGGCCCGCCTGGCTGACCG
CCCAACGACCCCCGCCCATTGACGTCAATAATGACGTATGTTCCCATAGTAACGCCAATAGGGACTTTCC
ATTGACGTCAATGGGTGGAGTATTTACGGTAAACTGCCCACTTGGCAGTACATCAAGTGTATCATATGCC
AAGTACGCCCCCTATTGACGTCAATGACGGTAAATGGCCCGCCTGGCATTATGCCCAGTACATGACCTTA
TGGGACTTTCCTACTTGGCAGTACATCTACGTATTAGTCATCGCTATTACCATGGTGATGCGGTTTTGGC
AGTACATCAATGGGCGTGGATAGCGGTTTGACTCACGGGGATTTCCAAGTCTCCACCCCATTGACGTCAA
TGGGAGTTTGTTTTGGCACCAAAATCAACGGGACTTTCCAAAATGTCGTAACAACTCCGCCCCATTGACG
CAAATGGGCGGTAGGCGTGTACGGTGGGAGGTCTATATAAGCAGAGCTCTCTGGCTAACTAGAGAACCCA
CTGCTTACTGGCTTATCGAAATTAATACGACTCACTATAGGGAGACCCAAGCTGGCTAGCGTTTAAACGG
GCCCTCTAGACTCGAGCGGCCGCCATGCAATTGATTAATACAAGTTTGTACAAAAAAGCTGAACGAGAAA
CGTAAAATGATATAAATATCAATATATTAAATTAGATTTTGCATAAAAAACAGACTACATAATACTGTAA
AACACAACATATCCAGTCACTATGAATCAACTACTTAGATGGTATTAGTGACCTGTAGTCGACCGACAGC
CTTCCAAATGTTCTTCGGGTGATGCTGCCAACTTAGTCGACCGACAGCCTTCCAAATGTTCTTCTCAAAC
GGAATCGTCGTATCCAGCCTACTCGCTATTGTCCTCAATGCCGTATTAAATCATAAAAAGAAATAAGAAA
AAGAGGTGCGAGCCTCTTTTTTGTGTGACAAAATAAAAACATCTACCTATTCATATACGCTAGTGTCATA
GTCCTGAAAATCATCTGCATCAAGAACAATTTCACAACTCTTATACTTTTCTCTTACAAGTCGTTCGGCT
TCATCTGGATTTTCAGCCTCTATACTTACTAAACGTGATAAAGTTTCTGTAATTTCTACTGTATCGACCT
GCAGACTGGCTGTGTATAAGGGAGCCTGACATTTATATTCCCCAGAACATCAGGTTAATGGCGTTTTTGA
TGTCATTTTCGCGGTGGCTGAGATCAGCCACTTCTTCCCCGATAACGGAGACCGGCACACTGGCCATATC
GGTGGTCATCATGCGCCAGCTTTCATCCCCGATATGCACCACCGGGTAAAGTTCACGGGAGACTTTATCT
GACAGCAGACGTGCACTGGCCAGGGGGATCACCATCCGTCGCCCGGGCGTGTCAATAATATCACTCTGTA
CATCCACAAACAGACGATAACGGCTCTCTCTTTTATAGGTGTAAACCTTAAACTGCATTTCACCAGCCCC
TGTTCTCGTCAGCAAAAGAGCCGTTCATTTCAATAAACCGGGCGACCTCAGCCATCCCTTCCTGATTTTC
CGCTTTCCAGCGTTCGGCACGCAGACGACGGGCTTCATTCTGCATGGTTGTGCTTACCAGACCGGAGATA
TTGACATCATATATGCCTTGAGCAACTGATAGCTGTCGCTGTCAACTGTCACTGTAATACGCTGCTTCAT
AGCATACCTCTTTTTGACATACTTCGGGTATACATATCAGTATATATTCTTATACCGCAAAAATCAGCGC
GCAAATACGCATACTGTTATCTGGCTTTTAGTAAGCCGGATCCACGCGGCGTTTACGCCCCGCCCTGCCA
CTCATCGCAGTACTGTTGTAATTCATTAAGCATTCTGCCGACATGGAAGCCATCACAGACGGCATGATGA
ACCTGAATCGCCAGCGGCATCAGCACCTTGTCGCCTTGCGTATAATATTTGCCCATGGTGAAAACGGGGG
CGAAGAAGTTGTCCATATTGGCCACGTTTAAATCAAAACTGGTGAAACTCACCCAGGGATTGGCTGAGAC
GAAAAACATATTCTCAATAAACCCTTTAGGGAAATAGGCCAGGTTTTCACCGTAACACGCCACATCTTGC
GAATATATGTGTAGAAACTGCCGGAAATCGTCGTGGTATTCACTCCAGAGCGATGAAAACGTTTCAGTTT
GCTCATGGAAAACGGTGTAACAAGGGTGAACACTATCCCATATCACCAGCTCACCGTCTTTCATTGCCAT
ACGGAATTCCGGATGAGCATTCATCAGGCGGGCAAGAATGTGAATAAAGGCCGGATAAAACTTGTGCTTA
TTTTTCTTTACGGTCTTTAAAAAGGCCGTAATATCCAGCTGAACGGTCTGGTTATAGGTACATTGAGCAA
CTGACTGAAATGCCTCAAAATGTTCTTTACGATGCCATTGGGATATATCAACGGTGGTATATCCAGTGAT
TTTTTTCTCCATTTTAGCTTCCTTAGCTCCTGAAAATCTCGATAACTCAAAAAATACGCCCGGTAGTGAT
CTTATTTCATTATGGTGAAAGTTGGAACCTCTTACGTGCCGATCAACGTCTCATTTTCGCCAAAAGTTGG
CCCAGGGCTTCCCGGTATCAACAGGGACACCAGGATTTATTTATTCTGCGAAGTGATCTTCCGTCACAGG
TATTTATTCGGCGCAAAGTGCGTCGGGTGATGCTGCCAACTTAGTCGACTACAGGTCACTAATACCATCT
AAGTAGTTGATTCATAGTGACTGGATATGTTGTGTTTTACAGTATTATGTAGTCTGTTTTTTATGCAAAA
TCTAATTTAATATATTGATATTTATATCATTTTACGTTTCTCGTTCAGCTTTCTTGTACAAAGTGGTCCT
CGAGGTACCAAGCTTTCTAGAACAAAAACTCATCTCAGAAGAGGATCTGAATAGCGCCGTCGACCATCAT
CATCATCATCATTGAGTTTAAACGGTCTCCAGCTTAAGTTTAAACCGCTGATCAGCCTCGACTGTGCCTT
CTAGTTGCCAGCCATCTGTTGTTTGCCCCTCCCCCGTGCCTTCCTTGACCCTGGAAGGTGCCACTCCCAC
TGTCCTTTCCTAATAAAATGAGGAAATTGCATCGCATTGTCTGAGTAGGTGTCATTCTATTCTGGGGGGT
GGGGTGGGGCAGGACAGCAAGGGGGAGGATTGGGAAGACAATAGCAGGCATGCTGGGGATGCGGTGGGCT
CTATGGCTTCTGAGGCGGAAAGAACCAGCTGGGGCTCTAGGGGGTATCCCC
[124 nt withheld, positions 3622-3745]
C
[91 nt withheld, positions 3747-3837]
A
[49 nt withheld, positions 3839-3887]
CCTTTGACGTTGGAGTCCACGTTCTTT
[37 nt withheld, positions 3915-3951]
ACCCTATCTCGGTCTATTCTTTTGATTTATAAGGGATTTTGCCGATTTCGGCCTATTGGTTAAAAAATGA
GCTGATTTAACAAAAATTTAACGCGAATTAATTCTGTGGAATGTGTGTCAGTTAGGGTGTGGAAAGTCCC
CAGGCTCCCCAGCAGGCAGAAGTATGCAAAGCATGCATCTCAATTAGTCAGCAACCAGGTGTGGAAAGTC
CCCAGGCTCCCCAGCAGGCAGAAGTATGCAAAGCATGCATCTCAATTAGTCAGCAACCATAGTCCCGCCC
CTAACTCCGCCCATCCCGCCCCTAACTCCGCCCAGTTCCGCCCATTCTCCGCCCCATGGCTGACTAATTT
TTTTTATTTATGCAGAGGCCGAGGCCGCCTCTGCCTCTGAGCTATTCCAGAAGTAGTGAGGAGGCTTTTT
TGGAGGCCTAGGCTTTTGCAAAAAGCTCCCGGGAGCTTGTATATCCATTTTCGGATCTGATCAAGAGACA
GGATGAGGATCGTTTCGCATGATTGAACAAGATGGATTGCACGCAGGTTCTCCGGCCGCTTGGGTGGAGA
GGCTATTCGGCTATGACTGGGCACAACAGACAATCGGCTGCTCTGATGCCGCCGTGTTCCGGCTGTCAGC
GCAGGGGCGCCCGGTTCTTTTTGTCAAGACCGACCTGTCCGGTGCCCTGAATGAACTGCAGGACGAGGCA
GCGCGGCTATCGTGGCTGGCCACGACGGGCGTTCCTTGCGCAGCTGTGCTCGACGTTGTCACTGAAGCGG
GAAGGGACTGGCTGCTATTGGGCGAAGTGCCGGGGCAGGATCTCCTGTCATCTCACCTTGCTCCTGCCGA
GAAAGTATCCATCATGGCTGATGCAATGCGGCGGCTGCATACGCTTGATCCGGCTACCTGCCCATTCGAC
CACCAAGCGAAACATCGCATCGAGCGAGCACGTACTCGGATGGAAGCCGGTCTTGTCGATCAGGATGATC
TGGACGAAGAGCATCAGGGGCTCGCGCCAGCCGAACTGTTCGCCAGGCTCAAGGCGCGCATGCCCGACGG
CGAGGATCTCGTCGTGACCCATGGCGATGCCTGCTTGCCGAATATCATGGTGGAAAATGGCCGCTTTTCT
GGATTCATCGACTGTGGCCGGCTGGGTGTGGCGGACCGCTATCAGGACATAGCGTTGGCTACCCGTGATA
TTGCTGAAGAGCTTGGCGGCGAATGGGCTGACCGCTTCCTCGTGCTTTACGGTATCGCCGCTCCCGATTC
GCAGCGCATCGCCTTCTATCGCCTTCTTGACGAGTTCTTCTGAGCGGGACTCTGGGGTTCGAAATGACCG
ACCAAGCGACGCCCAACCTGCCATCACGAGATTTCGATTCCACCGCCGCCTTCTATGAAAGGTTGGGCTT
CGGAATCGTTTTCCGGGACGCCGGCTGGATGATCCTCCAGCGCGGGGATCTCATGCTGGAGTTCTTCGCC
CACCCCAACTTGTTTATTGCAGCTTATAATGGTTACAAATAAAGCAATAGCATCACAAATTTCACAAATA
AAGCATTTTTTTCACTGCATTCTAGTTGTGGTTTGTCCAAACTCATCAATGTATCTTATCATGTCTGTAT
ACCGTCGACCTCTAGCTAGAGCTTGGCGTAATCATGGTCATAGCTGTTTCCTGTGTGAAATTGTTATCCG
CTCACAATTCCACACAACATACGAGCCGGAAGCATAAAGTGTAAAGCCTGGGGTGCCTAATGAGTGAGCT
AACTCACATTAATTGCGTTGCGCTCACTGCCCGCTTTCCAGTCGGGAAACCTGTCGTGCCAGCTGCATTA
ATGAATCGGCCAACGCGCGGGGAGAGGCGGTTTGCGTATTGGGCGCTCTTCCGCTTCCTCGCTCACTGAC
TCGCTGCGCTCGGTCGTTCGGCTGCGGCGAGCGGTATCAGCTCACTCAAAGGCGGTAATACGGTTATCCA
CAGAATCAGGGGATAACGCAGGAAAGAACATGTGAGCAAAAGGCCAGCAAAAGGCCAGGAACCGTAAAAA
GGCCGCGTTGCTGGCGTTTTTCCATAGGCTCCGCCCCCCTGACGAGCATCACAAAAATCGACGCTCAAGT
CAGAGGTGGCGAAACCCGACAGGACTATAAAGATACCAGGCGTTTCCCCCTGGAAGCTCCCTCGTGCGCT
CTCCTGTTCCGACCCTGCCGCTTACCGGATACCTGTCCGCCTTTCTCCCTTCGGGAAGCGTGGCGCTTTC
TCATAGCTCACGCTGTAGGTATCTCAGTTCGGTGTAGGTCGTTCGCTCCAAGCTGGGCTGTGTGCACGAA
CCCCCCGTTCAGCCCGACCGCTGCGCCTTATCCGGTAACTATCGTCTTGAGTCCAACCCGGTAAGACACG
ACTTATCGCCACTGGCAGCAGCCACTGGTAACAGGATTAGCAGAGCGAGGTATGTAGGCGGTGCTACAGA
GTTCTTGAAGTGGTGGCCTAACTACGGCTACACTAGAAGAACAGTATTTGGTATCTGCGCTCTGCTGAAG
CCAGTTACCTTCGGAAAAAGAGTTGGTAGCTCTTGATCCGGCAAACAAACCACCGCTGGTAGCGGTGGTT
TTTTTGTTTGCAAGCAGCAGATTACGCGCAGAAAAAAAGGATCTCAAGAAGATCCTTTGATCTTTTCTAC
GGGGTCTGACGCTCAGTGGAACGAAAACTCACGTTAAGGGATTTTGGTCATGAGATTATCAAAAAGGATC
TTCACCTAGATCCTTTTAAATTAAAAATGAAGTTTTAAATCAATCTAAAGTATATATGAGTAAACTTGGT
CTGACAGTTACCAATGCTTAATCAGTGAGGCACCTATCTCAGCGATCTGTCTATTTCGTTCATCCATAGT
TGCCTGACTCCCCGTCGTGTAGATAACTACGATACGGGAGGGCTTACCATCTGGCCCCAGTGCTGCAATG
ATACCGCGAGACCCACGCTCACCGGCTCCAGATTTATCAGCAATAAACCAGCCAGCCGGAAGGGCCGAGC
GCAGAAGTGGTCCTGCAACTTTATCCGCCTCCATCCAGTCTATTAATTGTTGCCGGGAAGCTAGAGTAAG
TAGTTCGCCAGTTAATAGTTTGCGCAACGTTGTTGCCATTGCTACAGGCATCGTGGTGTCACGCTCGTCG
TTTGGTATGGCTTCATTCAGCTCCGGTTCCCAACGATCAAGGCGAGTTACATGATCCCCCATGTTGTGCA
AAAAAGCGGTTAGCTCCTTCGGTCCTCCGATCGTTGTCAGAAGTAAGTTGGCCGCAGTGTTATCACTCAT
GGTTATGGCAGCACTGCATAATTCTCTTACTGTCATGCCATCCGTAAGATGCTTTTCTGTGACTGGTGAG
TACTCAACCAAGTCATTCTGAGAATAGTGTATGCGGCGACCGAGTTGCTCTTGCCCGGCGTCAATACGGG
ATAATACCGCGCCACATAGCAGAACTTTAAAAGTGCTCATCATTGGAAAACGTTCTTCGGGGCGAAAACT
CTCAAGGATCTTACCGCTGTTGAGATCCAGTTCGATGTAACCCACTCGTGCACCCAACTGATCTTCAGCA
TCTTTTACTTTCACCAGCGTTTCTGGGTGAGCAAAAACAGGAAGGCAAAATGCCGCAAAAAAGGGAATAA
GGGCGACACGGAAATGTTGAATACTCATACTCTTCCTTTTTCAATATTATTGAAGCATTTATCAGGGTTA
TTGTCTCATGAGCGGATACATATTTGAATGTATTTAGAAAAATAAACAAATAGGGGTTCCGCGCACATTT
CCCCGAAAAGTGCCACCTGACGTC
