Features (pLannotate 1.2.2; 27 found; start..end, strand, type, name):
     30..82      -  misc_feature   bom (fragment): basis of mobility region from pBR322
    237..616     +  enhancer       CMV enhancer: human cytomegalovirus immediate early enhancer
    617..820     +  promoter       CMV promoter: human cytomegalovirus (CMV) immediate early promoter
    816..849     +  LTR            5' LTR (truncated) (fragment): truncated 5' long terminal repeat (LTR) from HIV-1
    865..883     +  promoter       T7 promoter: promoter for bacteriophage T7 RNA polymerase
    952..1076    +  protein_bind   attR1: mutant version of attR; recombination site for the Gateway® LR reaction LR Clonase™
   1312..1464    -  CDS            dpnD (fragment): DPND_STRPN - Protein predicted: Swiss-Prot protein existence level 4. From Streptococcus pneumoniae serotype 4 (strain ATCC BAA-334 / TIGR4).
   1508..1810    -  CDS            ccdB: CCDB_ECOLI - Also known as G, letB, letD. Experimental evidence at protein level: Swiss-Prot protein existence level 1. Toxic component of a type II toxin-antitoxin (TA) system, functioning in plasmid maintainence. Responsible for the post- segregational killing (PSK) of plasmid-free cells, also referred to as a plasmid addiction system. Half-life of over 2 hours. Cell killing by CcdB is accompanied by filamentation, defects in chromosome and plasmid segregation, defects in cell division, formation of anucleate cells, decreased DNA synthesis and plasmid loss. Interferes with the activity of DN
   1815..1973    -  CDS            ccdA (fragment): CCDA_ECO57 - Also known as H, letA. Experimental evidence at protein level: Swiss-Prot protein existence level 1. Antitoxin component of a type II toxin-antitoxin (TA) system which inhibits the post-segregational killing (PSK) of plasmid-free cells, also referred to as a plasmid addiction system. Binds to and blocks the activity of CcdB; will also remove bound CcdB protein from the CcdB-GyrA complex by forming a CcdA-CcdB complex, a process termed rejuvenation. Functions as a transcriptional corepressor for the ccdAB operon, repression also requires CcdB (By similarity). From Escherichia coli
   2155..2813    -  CDS            CmR: chloramphenicol acetyltransferase; cat; confers resistance to chloramphenicol
   2814..2916    -  promoter       cat promoter: promoter of the E. coli cat gene encoding chloramphenicol acetyltransferase
   3094..3218    -  protein_bind   attR2: mutant version of attR; recombination site for the Gateway® LR reaction LR Clonase™
   3286..3303    +  CDS            capTEV™ (fragment): composite tag for in vivo biotinylation, TEV protease cleavage, and 6xHis tagging
   3353..3577    +  polyA_signal   bGH poly(A) signal: bovine growth hormone polyadenylation signal
   3581..3602    +  promoter       SV40 promoter (fragment): SV40 enhancer and early promoter
   3623..4051    +  rep_origin     f1 ori (sequence partly withheld): f1 bacteriophage origin of replication; arrow indicates direction of (+) strand synthesis
   4065..4394    +  promoter       SV40 promoter: SV40 enhancer and early promoter
   4461..5252    +  CDS            neo: KKA2_KLEPN - Also known as kan, nptII. Experimental evidence at protein level: Swiss-Prot protein existence level 1. Resistance to kanamycin, neomycin, paromomycin, ribostamycin, butirosin and gentamicin B. From Klebsiella pneumoniae.
   5276..5434    +  CDS            ble (fragment): BLE_KLEPN - Experimental evidence at protein level: Swiss-Prot protein existence level 1. Binding protein with a strong affinity to the bleomycin family of antibiotics. Binds to CL990; an antimitotic-antibiotic compound. From Klebsiella pneumoniae.
   5429..5550    +  polyA_signal   SV40 poly(A) signal: SV40 polyadenylation signal
   5623..5639    -  protein_bind   lac operator: The lac repressor binds to the lac operator to inhibit transcription in E. coli. This inhibition can be relieved by adding lactose or isopropyl-β-D-thiogalactopyranoside (IPTG). lac repressor encoded by lacI
   5647..5677    -  promoter       lac promoter: promoter for the E. coli lac operon
   5692..5713    -  protein_bind   CAP binding site: CAP binding activates transcription in the presence of cAMP. E. coli catabolite activator protein
   5726..5818    -  CDS            lacI (fragment): lac repressor; lacI; The lac repressor binds to the lac operator to inhibit transcription in E. coli. This inhibition can be relieved by adding lactose or isopropyl-β-D-thiogalactopyranoside (IPTG).
   6001..6589    -  rep_origin     ori: high-copy-number ColE1/pMB1/pBR322/pUC origin of replication
   6760..7620    -  CDS            AmpR: β-lactamase; bla; confers resistance to ampicillin, carbenicillin, and related antibiotics
   7621..7725    -  promoter       AmpR promoter: bla
>Addgene plasmid #18701 | pEZYmyc-His | addgene full sequence | sequence record 181026 | Addgene NGS Result
TCGACGGATCGGGAGATCTCCCGATCCCCTATGGTGCACTCTCAGTACAATCTGCTCTGATGCCGCATAG
TTAAGCCAGTATCTGCTCCCTGCTTGTGTGTTGGAGGTCGCTGAGTAGTGCGCGAGCAAAATTTAAGCTA
CAACAAGGCAAGGCTTGACCGACAATTGCATGAAGAATCTGCTTAGGGTTAGGCGTTTTGCGCTGCTTCG
CGATGTACGGGCCAGATATACGCGTTGACATTGATTATTGACTAGTTATTAATAGTAATCAATTACGGGG
TCATTAGTTCATAGCCCATATATGGAGTTCCGCGTTACATAACTTACGGTAAATGGCCCGCCTGGCTGAC
CGCCCAACGACCCCCGCCCATTGACGTCAATAATGACGTATGTTCCCATAGTAACGCCAATAGGGACTTT
CCATTGACGTCAATGGGTGGAGTATTTACGGTAAACTGCCCACTTGGCAGTACATCAAGTGTATCATATG
CCAAGTACGCCCCCTATTGACGTCAATGACGGTAAATGGCCCGCCTGGCATTATGCCCAGTACATGACCT
TATGGGACTTTCCTACTTGGCAGTACATCTACGTATTAGTCATCGCTATTACCATGGTGATGCGGTTTTG
GCAGTACATCAATGGGCGTGGATAGCGGTTTGACTCACGGGGATTTCCAAGTCTCCACCCCATTGACGTC
AATGGGAGTTTGTTTTGGCACCAAAATCAACGGGACTTTCCAAAATGTCGTAACAACTCCGCCCCATTGA
CGCAAATGGGCGGTAGGCGTGTACGGTGGGAGGTCTATATAAGCAGAGCTCTCTGGCTAACTAGAGAACC
CACTGCTTACTGGCTTATCGAAATTAATACGACTCACTATAGGGAGACCCAAGCTGGCTAGCGTTTAAAC
GGGCCCTCTAGACTCGAGCGGCCGCCATGCAATTGATTAATACAAGTTTGTACAAAAAAGCTGAACGAGA
AACGTAAAATGATATAAATATCAATATATTAAATTAGATTTTGCATAAAAAACAGACTACATAATACTGT
AAAACACAACATATCCAGTCACTATGAATCAACTACTTAGATGGTATTAGTGACCTGTAGTCGACCGACA
GCCTTCCAAATGTTCTTCGGGTGATGCTGCCAACTTAGTCGACCGACAGCCTTCCAAATGTTCTTCTCAA
ACGGAATCGTCGTATCCAGCCTACTCGCTATTGTCCTCAATGCCGTATTAAATCATAAAAAGAAATAAGA
AAAAGAGGTGCGAGCCTCTTTTTTGTGTGACAAAATAAAAACATCTACCTATTCATATACGCTAGTGTCA
TAGTCCTGAAAATCATCTGCATCAAGAACAATTTCACAACTCTTATACTTTTCTCTTACAAGTCGTTCGG
CTTCATCTGGATTTTCAGCCTCTATACTTACTAAACGTGATAAAGTTTCTGTAATTTCTACTGTATCGAC
CTGCAGACTGGCTGTGTATAAGGGAGCCTGACATTTATATTCCCCAGAACATCAGGTTAATGGCGTTTTT
GATGTCATTTTCGCGGTGGCTGAGATCAGCCACTTCTTCCCCGATAACGGAGACCGGCACACTGGCCATA
TCGGTGGTCATCATGCGCCAGCTTTCATCCCCGATATGCACCACCGGGTAAAGTTCACGGGAGACTTTAT
CTGACAGCAGACGTGCACTGGCCAGGGGGATCACCATCCGTCGCCCGGGCGTGTCAATAATATCACTCTG
TACATCCACAAACAGACGATAACGGCTCTCTCTTTTATAGGTGTAAACCTTAAACTGCATTTCACCAGCC
CCTGTTCTCGTCAGCAAAAGAGCCGTTCATTTCAATAAACCGGGCGACCTCAGCCATCCCTTCCTGATTT
TCCGCTTTCCAGCGTTCGGCACGCAGACGACGGGCTTCATTCTGCATGGTTGTGCTTACCAGACCGGAGA
TATTGACATCATATATGCCTTGAGCAACTGATAGCTGTCGCTGTCAACTGTCACTGTAATACGCTGCTTC
ATAGCATACCTCTTTTTGACATACTTCGGGTATACATATCAGTATATATTCTTATACCGCAAAAATCAGC
GCGCAAATACGCATACTGTTATCTGGCTTTTAGTAAGCCGGATCCACGCGGCGTTTACGCCCCCCCTGCC
ACTCATCGCAGTACTGTTGTAATTCATTAAGCATTCTGCCGACATGGAAGCCATCACAAACGGCATGATG
AACCTGAATCGCCAGCGGCATCAGCACCTTGTCGCCTTGCGTATAATATTTGCCCATGGTGAAAACGGGG
GCGAAGAAGTTGTCCATATTGGCCACGTTTAAATCAAAACTGGTGAAACTCACCCAGGGATTGGCTGAGA
CGAAAAACATATTCTCAATAAACCCTTTAGGGAAATAGGCCAGGTTTTCACCGTAACACGCCACATCTTG
CGAATATATGTGTAGAAACTGCCGGAAATCGTCGTGGTATTCACTCCAGAGCGATGAAAACGTTTCAGTT
TGCTCATGGAAAACGGTGTAACAAGGGTGAACACTATCCCATATCACCAGCTCACCGTCTTTCATTGCCA
TACGGAATTCCGGATGAGCATTCATCAGGCGGGCAAGAATGTGAATAAAGGCCGGATAAAACTTGTGCTT
ATTTTTCTTTACGGTCTTTAAAAAGGCCGTAATATCCAGCTGAACGGTCTGGTTATAGGTACATTGAGCA
ACTGACTGAAATGCCTCAAAATGTTCTTTACGATGCCATTGGGATATATCAACGGTGGTATATCCAGTGA
TTTTTTTCTCCATTTTAGCTTCCTTAGCTCCTGAAAATCTCGATAACTCAAAAAATACGCCCGGTAGTGA
TCTTATTTCATTATGGTGAAAGTTGGAACCTCTTACGTGCCGATCAACGTCTCATTTTCGCCAAAAGTTG
GCCCAGGGCTTCCCGGTATCAACAGGGACACCAGGATTTATTTATTCTGCGAAGTGATCTTCCGTCACAG
GTATTTATTCGGCGCAAAGTGCGTCGGGTGATGCTGCCAACTTAGTCGACTACAGGTCACTAATACCATC
TAAGTAGTTGATTCATAGTGACTGGATATGTTGTGTTTTACAGTATTATGTAGTCTGTTTTTTATGCAAA
ATCTAATTTAATATATTGATATTTATATCATTTTACGTTTCTCGTTCAGCTTTCTTGTACAAAGTGGTCC
TCGAGGTACCAAGCTTTCTAGAACAAAAACTCATCTCAGAAGAGGATCTGAATAGCGCCGTCGACCATCA
TCATCATCATCATTGAGTTTAAACGGTCTCCAGCTTAAGTTTAAACCGCTGATCAGCCTCGACTGTGCCT
TCTAGTTGCCAGCCATCTGTTGTTTGCCCCTCCCCCGTGCCTTCCTTGACCCTGGAAGGTGCCACTCCCA
CTGTCCTTTCCTAATAAAATGAGGAAATTGCATCGCATTGTCTGAGTAGGTGTCATTCTATTCTGGGGGG
TGGGGTGGGGCAGGACAGCAAGGGGGAGGATTGGGAAGACAATAGCAGGCATGCTGGGGATGCGGTGGGC
TCTATGGCTTCTGAGGCGGAAAGAACCAGCTGGGGCTCTAGGGGGTATCCCC
[124 nt withheld, positions 3623-3746]
C
[91 nt withheld, positions 3748-3838]
A
[49 nt withheld, positions 3840-3888]
CCTTTGACGTTGGAGTCCACGTTCTTT
[37 nt withheld, positions 3916-3952]
ACCCTATCTCGGTCTATTCTTTTGATTTATAAGGGATTTTGCCGATTTCGGCCTATTGGTTAAAAAATGA
GCTGATTTAACAAAAATTTAACGCGAATTAATTCTGTGGAATGTGTGTCAGTTAGGGTGTGGAAAGTCCC
CAGGCTCCCCAGCAGGCAGAAGTATGCAAAGCATGCATCTCAATTAGTCAGCAACCAGGTGTGGAAAGTC
CCCAGGCTCCCCAGCAGGCAGAAGTATGCAAAGCATGCATCTCAATTAGTCAGCAACCATAGTCCCGCCC
CTAACTCCGCCCATCCCGCCCCTAACTCCGCCCAGTTCCGCCCATTCTCCGCCCCATGGCTGACTAATTT
TTTTTATTTATGCAGAGGCCGAGGCCGCCTCTGCCTCTGAGCTATTCCAGAAGTAGTGAGGAGGCTTTTT
TGGAGGCCTAGGCTTTTGCAAAAAGCTCCCGGGAGCTTGTATATCCATTTTCGGATCTGATCAAGAGACA
GGATGAGGATCGTTTCGCATGATTGAACAAGATGGATTGCACGCAGGTTCTCCGGCCGCTTGGGTGGAGA
GGCTATTCGGCTATGACTGGGCACAACAGACAATCGGCTGCTCTGATGCCGCCGTGTTCCGGCTGTCAGC
GCAGGGGCGCCCGGTTCTTTTTGTCAAGACCGACCTGTCCGGTGCCCTGAATGAACTGCAGGACGAGGCA
GCGCGGCTATCGTGGCTGGCCACGACGGGCGTTCCTTGCGCAGCTGTGCTCGACGTTGTCACTGAAGCGG
GAAGGGACTGGCTGCTATTGGGCGAAGTGCCGGGGCAGGATCTCCTGTCATCTCACCTTGCTCCTGCCGA
GAAAGTATCCATCATGGCTGATGCAATGCGGCGGCTGCATACGCTTGATCCGGCTACCTGCCCATTCGAC
CACCAAGCGAAACATCGCATCGAGCGAGCACGTACTCGGATGGAAGCCGGTCTTGTCGATCAGGATGATC
TGGACGAAGAGCATCAGGGGCTCGCGCCAGCCGAACTGTTCGCCAGGCTCAAGGCGCGCATGCCCGACGG
CGAGGATCTCGTCGTGACCCATGGCGATGCCTGCTTGCCGAATATCATGGTGGAAAATGGCCGCTTTTCT
GGATTCATCGACTGTGGCCGGCTGGGTGTGGCGGACCGCTATCAGGACATAGCGTTGGCTACCCGTGATA
TTGCTGAAGAGCTTGGCGGCGAATGGGCTGACCGCTTCCTCGTGCTTTACGGTATCGCCGCTCCCGATTC
GCAGCGCATCGCCTTCTATCGCCTTCTTGACGAGTTCTTCTGAGCGGGACTCTGGGGTTCGAAATGACCG
ACCAAGCGACGCCCAACCTGCCATCACGAGATTTCGATTCCACCGCCGCCTTCTATGAAAGGTTGGGCTT
CGGAATCGTTTTCCGGGACGCCGGCTGGATGATCCTCCAGCGCGGGGATCTCATGCTGGAGTTCTTCGCC
CACCCCAACTTGTTTATTGCAGCTTATAATGGTTACAAATAAAGCAATAGCATCACAAATTTCACAAATA
AAGCATTTTTTTCACTGCATTCTAGTTGTGGTTTGTCCAAACTCATCAATGTATCTTATCATGTCTGTAT
ACCGTCGACCTCTAGCTAGAGCTTGGCGTAATCATGGTCATAGCTGTTTCCTGTGTGAAATTGTTATCCG
CTCACAATTCCACACAACATACGAGCCGGAAGCATAAAGTGTAAAGCCTGGGGTGCCTAATGAGTGAGCT
AACTCACATTAATTGCGTTGCGCTCACTGCCCGCTTTCCAGTCGGGAAACCTGTCGTGCCAGCTGCATTA
ATGAATCGGCCAACGCGCGGGGAGAGGCGGTTTGCGTATTGGGCGCTCTTCCGCTTCCTCGCTCACTGAC
TCGCTGCGCTCGGTCGTTCGGCTGCGGCGAGCGGTATCAGCTCACTCAAAGGCGGTAATACGGTTATCCA
CAGAATCAGGGGATAACGCAGGAAAGAACATGTGAGCAAAAGGCCAGCAAAAGGCCAGGAACCGTAAAAA
GGCCGCGTTGCTGGCGTTTTTCCATAGGCTCCGCCCCCCTGACGAGCATCACAAAAATCGACGCTCAAGT
CAGAGGTGGCGAAACCCGACAGGACTATAAAGATACCAGGCGTTTCCCCCTGGAAGCTCCCTCGTGCGCT
CTCCTGTTCCGACCCTGCCGCTTACCGGATACCTGTCCGCCTTTCTCCCTTCGGGAAGCGTGGCGCTTTC
TCATAGCTCACGCTGTAGGTATCTCAGTTCGGTGTAGGTCGTTCGCTCCAAGCTGGGCTGTGTGCACGAA
CCCCCCGTTCAGCCCGACCGCTGCGCCTTATCCGGTAACTATCGTCTTGAGTCCAACCCGGTAAGACACG
ACTTATCGCCACTGGCAGCAGCCACTGGTAACAGGATTAGCAGAGCGAGGTATGTAGGCGGTGCTACAGA
GTTCTTGAAGTGGTGGCCTAACTACGGCTACACTAGAAGAACAGTATTTGGTATCTGCGCTCTGCTGAAG
CCAGTTACCTTCGGAAAAAGAGTTGGTAGCTCTTGATCCGGCAAACAAACCACCGCTGGTAGCGGTGGTT
TTTTTGTTTGCAAGCAGCAGATTACGCGCAGAAAAAAAGGATCTCAAGAAGATCCTTTGATCTTTTCTAC
GGGGTCTGACGCTCAGTGGAACGAAAACTCACGTTAAGGGATTTTGGTCATGAGATTATCAAAAAGGATC
TTCACCTAGATCCTTTTAAATTAAAAATGAAGTTTTAAATCAATCTAAAGTATATATGAGTAAACTTGGT
CTGACAGTTACCAATGCTTAATCAGTGAGGCACCTATCTCAGCGATCTGTCTATTTCGTTCATCCATAGT
TGCCTGACTCCCCGTCGTGTAGATAACTACGATACGGGAGGGCTTACCATCTGGCCCCAGTGCTGCAATG
ATACCGCGAGACCCACGCTCACCGGCTCCAGATTTATCAGCAATAAACCAGCCAGCCGGAAGGGCCGAGC
GCAGAAGTGGTCCTGCAACTTTATCCGCCTCCATCCAGTCTATTAATTGTTGCCGGGAAGCTAGAGTAAG
TAGTTCGCCAGTTAATAGTTTGCGCAACGTTGTTGCCATTGCTACAGGCATCGTGGTGTCACGCTCGTCG
TTTGGTATGGCTTCATTCAGCTCCGGTTCCCAACGATCAAGGCGAGTTACATGATCCCCCATGTTGTGCA
AAAAAGCGGTTAGCTCCTTCGGTCCTCCGATCGTTGTCAGAAGTAAGTTGGCCGCAGTGTTATCACTCAT
GGTTATGGCAGCACTGCATAATTCTCTTACTGTCATGCCATCCGTAAGATGCTTTTCTGTGACTGGTGAG
TACTCAACCAAGTCATTCTGAGAATAGTGTATGCGGCGACCGAGTTGCTCTTGCCCGGCGTCAATACGGG
ATAATACCGCGCCACATAGCAGAACTTTAAAAGTGCTCATCATTGGAAAACGTTCTTCGGGGCGAAAACT
CTCAAGGATCTTACCGCTGTTGAGATCCAGTTCGATGTAACCCACTCGTGCACCCAACTGATCTTCAGCA
TCTTTTACTTTCACCAGCGTTTCTGGGTGAGCAAAAACAGGAAGGCAAAATGCCGCAAAAAAGGGAATAA
GGGCGACACGGAAATGTTGAATACTCATACTCTTCCTTTTTCAATATTATTGAAGCATTTATCAGGGTTA
TTGTCTCATGAGCGGATACATATTTGAATGTATTTAGAAAAATAAACAAATAGGGGTTCCGCGCACATTT
CCCCGAAAAGTGCCACCTGACG
